Addgene plasmid #170648: pGEX Syt1 C2AB (96-421) D303G V304C
Purpose: Expression of syt1 for purification in E. Coli
Depositing lab: Edwin Chapman. Depositing organization: University of Wisconsin, Madison. Publication: Molecular Basis for Synaptotagmin-1-Associated Neurodevelopmental Disorder. Bradberry MM, Courtney NA, Dominguez MJ, Lofquist SM, Knox AT, Sutton RB, Chapman ER. Neuron. 2020 Jul 8;107(1):52-64.e7. doi: 10.1016/j.neuron.2020.04.003. Epub 2020 May 1. PubMed 32362337.
Backbone
  Vector backbone: pGEX-4T
  Vector type: Bacterial Expression
Growth in bacteria
  Bacterial resistance: Ampicillin, 100 μg/mL
  Growth temperature: 37°C
  Growth strain: DH5alpha
  Copy number: Low Copy
Gene/Insert
  Gene/Insert name: SYT1
  Species: R. norvegicus (rat)
  Mutation: D303G, C277A, V304C
  Entrez Gene: Syt1 (a.k.a. P65)
  Cloning method: Ligation Independent Cloning
Terms and licenses: Academic/Nonprofit Terms; Industry Terms: Not Available to Industry
How to cite: pGEX Syt1 C2AB (96-421) D303G V304C was a gift from Edwin Chapman (Addgene plasmid # 170648 ; http://n2t.net/addgene:170648 ; RRID:Addgene_170648)
