[The description below was written by a language model from this plasmid's Addgene catalogue record and pLannotate feature annotations shown in this document.]
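Description:
pGEX Syt1 C2AB (96-421) D303G V304C is a bacterial expression plasmid of about 5.9 kb, built on the pGEX-4T backbone, for producing a recombinant fragment of rat synaptotagmin-1 in E. coli for purification. It replicates from a ColE1/pMB1-family origin (the catalogue lists it as low copy, although the annotation tool describes the origin generically as high copy) and is selected with ampicillin through the β-lactamase gene driven by its own promoter. Short rop, bom, lacZα and yciV fragments in the feature table are remnants of the backbone rather than functional payload.

The expression cassette uses the strong hybrid tac promoter followed by a lac operator, and the plasmid carries its own lacI gene. Transcription is therefore repressed by lac repressor until it is relieved by IPTG. The promoter drives Schistosoma japonicum glutathione S-transferase, with the Syt1 fragment immediately downstream in the arrangement of an N-terminal GST fusion, which permits affinity capture on glutathione resin. pGEX-4T vectors normally place a thrombin cleavage site between GST and the insert, but that site is not annotated here.

The insert spans residues 96-421, the cytoplasmic portion containing the tandem calcium-binding C2A and C2B domains. The annotation tool matched it to the mouse protein, whereas the catalogue gives the species as rat. Three substitutions are recorded: D303G, V304C and C277A, the last of which does not appear in the plasmid name. The record does not explain the role of each change. However, the associated publication concerns the molecular basis of synaptotagmin-1-associated neurodevelopmental disorder, which suggests the purified protein was used for in vitro characterisation of variant Syt1.
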