Features (pLannotate 1.2.2; 17 found; start..end, strand, type, name):
    183..211     +  promoter       tac promoter: strong E. coli promoter; hybrid between the trp and lac UV5 promoters
    219..235     +  protein_bind   lac operator: The lac repressor binds to the lac operator to inhibit transcription in E. coli. This inhibition can be relieved by adding lactose or isopropyl-β-D-thiogalactopyranoside (IPTG). lac repressor encoded by lacI
    258..911     +  CDS            GST26_SCHJA: Experimental evidence at protein level: Swiss-Prot protein existence level 1. GST isoenzymes appear to play a central role in the parasite detoxification system. Other functions are also suspected including a role in increasing the solubility of haematin in the parasite gut. From Schistosoma japonicum (Blood fluke).
    942..1916    +  CDS            Syt1 (fragment): SYT1_MOUSE - Experimental evidence at protein level: Swiss-Prot protein existence level 1. Calcium sensor that participates in triggering neurotransmitter release at the synapse (PubMed:11242035). May have a regulatory role in the membrane interactions during trafficking of synaptic vesicles at the active zone of the synapse (PubMed:7961887). It binds acidic phospholipids with a specificity that requires the presence of both an acidic head group and a diacyl backbone. A Ca(2+)- dependent interaction between synaptotagmin and putative receptors for activated protein kinase C has also been repor
   1945..1984    +  CDS            rop (fragment): Rop protein, which maintains plasmids at low copy number; rop
   2086..2126    +  misc_feature   bom (fragment): basis of mobility region from pBR322
   2231..2335    +  promoter       AmpR promoter: bla
   2336..3196    +  CDS            AmpR: β-lactamase; bla; confers resistance to ampicillin, carbenicillin, and related antibiotics
   3367..3955    +  rep_origin     ori: high-copy-number ColE1/pMB1/pBR322/pUC origin of replication
   4141..4192    -  misc_feature   bom (fragment): basis of mobility region from pBR322
   4199..4276    +  promoter       lacI promoter: lacI
   4277..5359    +  CDS            lacI: lac repressor; lacI; The lac repressor binds to the lac operator to inhibit transcription in E. coli. This inhibition can be relieved by adding lactose or isopropyl-β-D-thiogalactopyranoside (IPTG).
   5372..5393    +  protein_bind   CAP binding site: CAP binding activates transcription in the presence of cAMP. E. coli catabolite activator protein
   5408..5438    +  promoter       lac promoter: promoter for the E. coli lac operon
   5446..5462    +  protein_bind   lac operator: The lac repressor binds to the lac operator to inhibit transcription in E. coli. This inhibition can be relieved by adding lactose or isopropyl-β-D-thiogalactopyranoside (IPTG). lac repressor encoded by lacI
   5482..5655    +  CDS            lacZα: LacZα fragment of β-galactosidase; lacZ fragment
   5919..107     -  CDS            yciV (fragment) (across the origin): RNAAM_ECOLI - Also known as trpH From Escherichia coli (strain K12).
>Addgene plasmid #170648 | pGEX Syt1 C2AB (96-421) D303G V304C | addgene full sequence | sequence record 336468 | Addgene NGS Result
AGCTTATCGACTGCACGGTGCACCAATGCTTCTGGCGTCAGGCAGCCATCGGAAGCTGTGGTATGGCTGT
GCAGGTCGTAAATCACTGCATAATTCGTGTCGCTCAAGGCGCACTCCCGTTCTGGATAATGTTTTTTGCG
CCGACATCATAACGGTTCTGGCAAATATTCTGAAATGAGCTGTTGACAATTAATCATCGGCTCGTATAAT
GTGTGGAATTGTGAGCGGATAACAATTTCACACAGGAAACAGTATTCATGTCCCCTATACTAGGTTATTG
GAAAATTAAGGGCCTTGTGCAACCCACTCGACTTCTTTTGGAATATCTTGAAGAAAAATATGAAGAGCAT
TTGTATGAGCGCGATGAAGGTGATAAATGGCGAAACAAAAAGTTTGAATTGGGTTTGGAGTTTCCCAATC
TTCCTTATTATATTGATGGTGATGTTAAATTAACACAGTCTATGGCCATCATACGTTATATAGCTGACAA
GCACAACATGTTGGGTGGTTGTCCAAAAGAGCGTGCAGAGATTTCAATGCTTGAAGGAGCGGTTTTGGAT
ATTAGATACGGTGTTTCGAGAATTGCATATAGTAAAGACTTTGAAACTCTCAAAGTTGATTTTCTTAGCA
AGCTACCTGAAATGCTGAAAATGTTCGAAGATCGTTTATGTCATAAAACATATTTAAATGGTGATCATGT
AACCCATCCTGACTTCATGTTGTATGACGCTCTTGATGTTGTTTTATACATGGACCCAATGTGCCTGGAT
GCGTTCCCAAAATTAGTTTGTTTTAAAAAACGTATTGAAGCTATCCCACAAATTGATAAGTACTTGAAAT
CCAGCAAGTATATAGCATGGCCTTTGCAGGGCTGGCAAGCCACGTTTGGTGGTGGCGACCATCCTCCAAA
ATCGGATCTGGTTCCGCGTGGATCCATGGGAGGAAAGAACGCCATTAACATGAAAGACGTGAAAGACTTA
GGGAAGACCATGAAGGATCAGGCCCTTAAGGATGACGATGCTGAAACCGGACTGACTGATGGAGAAGAAA
AGGAAGAGCCCAAGGAAGAGGAGAAACTGGGAAAGCTCCAATATTCACTGGACTATGACTTCCAGAATAA
CCAGCTGTTGGTGGGAATCATCCAGGCTGCTGAACTGCCCGCCCTGGACATGGGGGGTACATCCGATCCA
TACGTCAAAGTCTTCCTGCTGCCTGACAAAAAGAAGAAATTTGAGACTAAAGTCCACCGGAAAACCCTCA
ATCCAGTCTTCAATGAACAATTTACTTTCAAGGTACCCTACTCGGAATTAGGTGGCAAAACCCTGGTGAT
GGCTGTGTATGACTTTGATCGCTTCTCCAAGCACGACATCATCGGAGAGTTCAAAGTTCCTATGAACACC
GTGGATTTTGGCCATGTGACCGAGGAGTGGCGCGATCTCCAGAGCGCTGAGAAAGAAGAGCAAGAGAAAC
TGGGTGACATCGCCTTCTCCCTCCGCTACGTCCCTACTGCCGGCAAACTGACTGTTGTCATTCTGGAAGC
CAAGAACCTGAAGAAGATGGGTTGTGGTGGCTTATCTGATCCCTACGTGAAGATTCACCTGATGCAGAAC
GGTAAGAGGCTGAAGAAGAAAAAGACGACGATTAAGAAGAACACACTCAACCCCTACTACAACGAGTCCT
TCAGCTTTGAAGTTCCGTTCGAGCAAATCCAGAAAGTGCAAGTGGTGGTAACTGTTTTGGACTATGACAA
GATTGGCAAGAACGACGCCATCGGAAAAGTCTTCGTTGGTTACAACAGCACTGGGGCGGAGCTGCGACAC
TGGTCAGACATGCTGGCCAACCCCCGGCGACCCATCGCACAGTGGCACACTCTGCAGGTAGAGGAGGAGG
TTGATGCCATGCTGGCTGTCAAGAAGTAAGAATTCATCGTGACTGACTGACGATCTGCCTCGCGCGTTTC
GGTGATGACGGTGAAAACCTCTGACACATGCAGCTCCCGGAGACGGTCACAGCTTGTCTGTAAGCGGATG
CCGGGAGCAGACAAGCCCGTCAGGGCGCGTCAGCGGGTGTTGGCGGGTGTCGGGGCGCAGCCATGACCCA
GTCACGTAGCGATAGCGGAGTGTATAATTCTTGAAGACGAAAGGGCCTCGTGATACGCCTATTTTTATAG
GTTAATGTCATGATAATAATGGTTTCTTAGACGTCAGGTGGCACTTTTCGGGGAAATGTGCGCGGAACCC
CTATTTGTTTATTTTTCTAAATACATTCAAATATGTATCCGCTCATGAGACAATAACCCTGATAAATGCT
TCAATAATATTGAAAAAGGAAGAGTATGAGTATTCAACATTTCCGTGTCGCCCTTATTCCCTTTTTTGCG
GCATTTTGCCTTCCTGTTTTTGCTCACCCAGAAACGCTGGTGAAAGTAAAAGATGCTGAAGATCAGTTGG
GTGCACGAGTGGGTTACATCGAACTGGATCTCAACAGCGGTAAGATCCTTGAGAGTTTTCGCCCCGAAGA
ACGTTTTCCAATGATGAGCACTTTTAAAGTTCTGCTATGTGGCGCGGTATTATCCCGTGTTGACGCCGGG
CAAGAGCAACTCGGTCGCCGCATACACTATTCTCAGAATGACTTGGTTGAGTACTCACCAGTCACAGAAA
AGCATCTTACGGATGGCATGACAGTAAGAGAATTATGCAGTGCTGCCATAACCATGAGTGATAACACTGC
GGCCAACTTACTTCTGACAACGATCGGAGGACCGAAGGAGCTAACCGCTTTTTTGCACAACATGGGGGAT
CATGTAACTCGCCTTGATCGTTGGGAACCGGAGCTGAATGAAGCCATACCAAACGACGAGCGTGACACCA
CGATGCCTGCAGCAATGGCAACAACGTTGCGCAAACTATTAACTGGCGAACTACTTACTCTAGCTTCCCG
GCAACAATTAATAGACTGGATGGAGGCGGATAAAGTTGCAGGACCACTTCTGCGCTCGGCCCTTCCGGCT
GGCTGGTTTATTGCTGATAAATCTGGAGCCGGTGAGCGTGGGTCTCGCGGTATCATTGCAGCACTGGGGC
CAGATGGTAAGCCCTCCCGTATCGTAGTTATCTACACGACGGGGAGTCAGGCAACTATGGATGAACGAAA
TAGACAGATCGCTGAGATAGGTGCCTCACTGATTAAGCATTGGTAACTGTCAGACCAAGTTTACTCATAT
ATACTTTAGATTGATTTAAAACTTCATTTTTAATTTAAAAGGATCTAGGTGAAGATCCTTTTTGATAATC
TCATGACCAAAATCCCTTAACGTGAGTTTTCGTTCCACTGAGCGTCAGACCCCGTAGAAAAGATCAAAGG
ATCTTCTTGAGATCCTTTTTTTCTGCGCGTAATCTGCTGCTTGCAAACAAAAAAACCACCGCTACCAGCG
GTGGTTTGTTTGCCGGATCAAGAGCTACCAACTCTTTTTCCGAAGGTAACTGGCTTCAGCAGAGCGCAGA
TACCAAATACTGTCCTTCTAGTGTAGCCGTAGTTAGGCCACCACTTCAAGAACTCTGTAGCACCGCCTAC
ATACCTCGCTCTGCTAATCCTGTTACCAGTGGCTGCTGCCAGTGGCGATAAGTCGTGTCTTACCGGGTTG
GACTCAAGACGATAGTTACCGGATAAGGCGCAGCGGTCGGGCTGAACGGGGGGTTCGTGCACACAGCCCA
GCTTGGAGCGAACGACCTACACCGAACTGAGATACCTACAGCGTGAGCTATGAGAAAGCGCCACGCTTCC
CGAAGGGAGAAAGGCGGACAGGTATCCGGTAAGCGGCAGGGTCGGAACAGGAGAGCGCACGAGGGAGCTT
CCAGGGGGAAACGCCTGGTATCTTTATAGTCCTGTCGGGTTTCGCCACCTCTGACTTGAGCGTCGATTTT
TGTGATGCTCGTCAGGGGGGCGGAGCCTATGGAAAAACGCCAGCAACGCGGCCTTTTTACGGTTCCTGGC
CTTTTGCTGGCCTTTTGCTCACATGTTCTTTCCTGCGTTATCCCCTGATTCTGTGGATAACCGTATTACC
GCCTTTGAGTGAGCTGATACCGCTCGCCGCAGCCGAACGACCGAGCGCAGCGAGTCAGTGAGCGAGGAAG
CGGAAGAGCGCCTGATGCGGTATTTTCTCCTTACGCATCTGTGCGGTATTTCACACCGCATAAATTCCGA
CACCATCGAATGGCGCAAAACCTTTCGCGGTATGGCATGATAGCGCCCGGAAGAGAGTCAATTCAGGGTG
GTGAATGTGAAACCAGTAACGTTATACGATGTCGCAGAGTATGCCGGTGTCTCTTATCAGACCGTTTCCC
GCGTGGTGAACCAGGCCAGCCACGTTTCTGCGAAAACGCGGGAAAAAGTGGAAGCGGCGATGGCGGAGCT
GAATTACATTCCCAACCGCGTGGCACAACAACTGGCGGGCAAACAGTCGTTGCTGATTGGCGTTGCCACC
TCCAGTCTGGCCCTGCACGCGCCGTCGCAAATTGTCGCGGCGATTAAATCTCGCGCCGATCAACTGGGTG
CCAGCGTGGTGGTGTCGATGGTAGAACGAAGCGGCGTCGAAGCCTGTAAAGCGGCGGTGCACAATCTTCT
CGCGCAACGCGTCAGTGGGCTGATCATTAACTATCCGCTGGATGACCAGGATGCCATTGCTGTGGAAGCT
GCCTGCACTAATGTTCCGGCGTTATTTCTTGATGTCTCTGACCAGACACCCATCAACAGTATTATTTTCT
CCCATGAAGACGGTACGCGACTGGGCGTGGAGCATCTGGTCGCATTGGGTCACCAGCAAATCGCGCTGTT
AGCGGGCCCATTAAGTTCTGTCTCGGCGCGTCTGCGTCTGGCTGGCTGGCATAAATATCTCACTCGCAAT
CAAATTCAGCCGATAGCGGAACGGGAAGGCGACTGGAGTGCCATGTCCGGTTTTCAACAAACCATGCAAA
TGCTGAATGAGGGCATCGTTCCCACTGCGATGCTGGTTGCCAACGATCAGATGGCGCTGGGCGCAATGCG
CGCCATTACCGAGTCCGGGCTGCGCGTTGGTGCGGATATCTCGGTAGTGGGATACGACGATACCGAAGAC
AGCTCATGTTATATCCCGCCGTTAACCACCATCAAACAGGATTTTCGCCTGCTGGGGCAAACCAGCGTGG
ACCGCTTGCTGCAACTCTCTCAGGGCCAGGCGGTGAAGGGCAATCAGCTGTTGCCCGTCTCACTGGTGAA
AAGAAAAACCACCCTGGCGCCCAATACGCAAACCGCCTCTCCCCGCGCGTTGGCCGATTCATTAATGCAG
CTGGCACGACAGGTTTCCCGACTGGAAAGCGGGCAGTGAGCGCAACGCAATTAATGTAAGTTAGCTCACT
CATTAGGCACCCCAGGCTTTACACTTTATGCTTCCGGCTCGTATGTTGTGTGGAATTGTGAGCGGATAAC
AATTTCACACAGGAAACAGCTATGACCATGATTACGGATTCACTGGCCGTCGTTTTACAACGTCGTGACT
GGGAAAACCCTGGCGTTACCCAACTTAATCGCCTTGCAGCACATCCCCCTTTCGCCAGCTGGCGTAATAG
CGAAGAGGCCCGCACCGATCGCCCTTCCCAACAGTTGCGCAGCCTGAATGGCGAATGGCGCTTTGCCTGG
TTTCCGGCACCAGAAGCGGTGCCGGAAAGCTGGCTGGAGTGCGATCTTCCTGAGGCCGATACTGTCGTCG
TCCCCTCAAACTGGCAGATGCACGGTTACGATGCGCCCATCTACACCAACGTGACCTATCCCATTACGGT
CAATCCGCCGTTTGTTCCCACGGAGAATCCGACGGGTTGTTACTCGCTCACATTTAATGTTGATGAAAGC
TGGCTACAGGAAGGCCAGACGCGAATTATTTTTGATGGCGTTGGAATT
